>Addgene plasmid #1519 | L2684 | depositor full sequence | sequence record 129 | Author sequence
ATGACCATGATTACGCCAAGCTTGCATGCCTGCAGGTCGACTCTAGAGGATCACCAAAAACGGAACGTTG
AGCTGGACGGAAATAGTGGTAAAGTGACATGATTATAGTTTGAAGATTTCTAATTTCACAATTAGAGCAA
ATGTTGTTCGGTATTTATTTTCAACGGTATTTATACTATTTTCCACCTTTTTCTAGAACATTCGAGCTGC
TTGTTGCAAAAGGAGGGCGACTCACATTCGGTACATGGAAAAGTAGTGTACACAATAAAGAGACCCAGAT
ACATTTTCCGTCTGCGTCTCTTTGCACCCACCGGGAGTATTTTCAAACGAATGCATCTAGGACCTTCTAG
AACATTCTGTAAGGCTGCAGAATGCGGGTATATAAGGAAAGCGGGCTCAGAGGAAGCCAACACGCTTTGT
TCTAGTGCATCTAAAAAACTTCGAAAATCCTCATCGGATCCCCGGGATTGGCCAAAGGACCCAAAGGTAT
GTTTCGAATGATACTAACATAACATAGAACATTTTCAGGAGGACCCTTGGCTAGAGGATCCCCGGGTACC
GAGCTCAGAAAAAATGACTGCTCCAAAGAAGAAGCGTAAGGTACCGGTAGAAAAAATGAGTAAAGGAGAA
GAACTTTTCACTGGAGTTGTCCCAATTCTTGTTGAATTAGATGGTGATGTTAATGGGCACAAATTTTCTG
TCAGTGGAGAGGGTGAAGGTGATGCAACATACGGAAAACTTACCCTTAAATTTATTTGCACTACTGGAAA
ACTACCTGTTCCATGGGTAAGTTTAAACATATATATACTAACTAACCCTGATTATTTAAATTTTCAGCCA
ACACTTGTCACTACTTTCTGTTATGGTGTTCAATGCTTCTCGAGATACCCAGATCATATGAAACGGCATG
ACTTTTTCAAGAGTGCCATGCCCGAAGGTTATGTACAGGAAAGAACTATATTTTTCAAAGATGACGGGAA
CTACAAGACACGTAAGTTTAAACAGTTCGGTACTAACTAACCATACATATTTAAATTTTCAGGTGCTGAA
GTCAAGTTTGAAGGTGATACCCTTGTTAATAGAATCGAGTTAAAAGGTATTGATTTTAAAGAAGATGGAA
ACATTCTTGGACACAAATTGGAATACAACTATAACTCACACAATGTATACATCATGGCAGACAAACAAAA
GAATGGAATCAAAGTTGTAAGTTTAAACATGATTTTACTAACTAACTAATCTGATTTAAATTTTCAGAAC
TTCAAAATTAGACACAACATTGAAGATGGAAGCGTTCAACTAGCAGACCATTATCAACAAAATACTCCAA
TTGGCGATGGCCCTGTCCTTTTACCAGACAACCATTACCTGTCCACACAATCTGCCCTTTCGAAAGATCC
CAACGAAAAGAGAGACCACATGGTCCTTCTTGAGTTTGTAACAGCTGCTGGGATTACACATGGCATGGAT
GAACTATACAAATAGCATTCGTAGAATTCCAACTGAGCGCCGGTCGCTACCATTACCAACTTGTCTGGTG
TCAAAAATAATAGGGGCCGCTGTCATCAGAGTAAGTTTAAACTGAGTTCTACTAACTAACGAGTAATATT
TAAATTTTCAGCATCTCGCGCCCGTGCCTCTGACTTCTAAGTCCAATTACTCTTCAACATCCCTACATGC
TCTTTCTCCCTGTGCTCCCACCCCCTATTTTTGTTATTATCAAAAAACTTCTCTTAATTTCTTTGTTTTT
TAGCTTCTTTTAAGTCACCTCTAACAATGAAATTGTGTAGATTCAAAAATAGAATTAATTCGTAATAAAA
AGTCGAAAAAAATTGTGCTCCCTCCCCCCATTAATAATAATTCTATCCCAAAATCTACACAATGTTCTGT
GTACACTTCTTATGTTTTTTACTTCTGATAAATTTTTTTGAAACATCATAGAAAAAACCGCACACAAAAT
ACCTTATCATATGTTACGTTTCAGTTTATGACCGCAATTTTTATTTCTTCGCACGTCTGGGCCTCTCATG
ACGTCAAATCATGCTCATCGTGAAAAAGTTTTGGAGTATTTTTGGAATTTTTCAATCAAGTGAAAGTTTA
TGAAATTAATTTTCCTGCTTTTGCTTTTTGGGGTTTCCCCTATTGTTTGTCAAGATTTCGAGGACGGCGT
TTTTCTTGCTAAAATCACAAGTATTGATGAGCACGATGCAAGAAAGATCGGAAGAAGGTTTGGGTTTGAG
GCTCAGTGGAAGGTGAGTAGAAGTTGATAATTTGAAAGTGGAGTAGTGTCTATGGGGTTTTTGCCTTAAA
TGACAGAATACATTCCCAATATACCAAACATAACTGTTTCCTACTAGTCGGCCGTACGGGCCCTTTCGTC
TCGCGCGTTTCGGTGATGACGGTGAAAACCTCTGACACATGCAGCTCCCGGAGACGGTCACAGCTTGTCT
GTAAGCGGATGCCGGGAGCAGACAAGCCCGTCAGGGCGCGTCAGCGGGTGTTGGCGGGTGTCGGGGCTGG
CTTAACTATGCGGCATCAGAGCAGATTGTACTGAGAGTGCACCATATGCGGTGTGAAATACCGCACAGAT
GCGTAAGGAGAAAATACCGCATCAGGCGGCCTTAAGGGCCTCGTGATACGCCTATTTTTATAGGTTAATG
TCATGATAATAATGGTTTCTTAGACGTCAGGTGGCACTTTTCGGGGAAATGTGCGCGGAACCCCTATTTG
TTTATTTTTCTAAATACATTCAAATATGTATCCGCTCATGAGACAATAACCCTGATAAATGCTTCAATAA
TATTGAAAAAGGAAGAGTATGAGTATTCAACATTTCCGTGTCGCCCTTATTCCCTTTTTTGCGGCATTTT
GCCTTCCTGTTTTTGCTCACCCAGAAACGCTGGTGAAAGTAAAAGATGCTGAAGATCAGTTGGGTGCACG
AGTGGGTTACATCGAACTGGATCTCAACAGCGGTAAGATCCTTGAGAGTTTTCGCCCCGAAGAACGTTTT
CCAATGATGAGCACTTTTAAAGTTCTGCTATGTGGCGCGGTATTATCCCGTATTGACGCCGGGCAAGAGC
AACTCGGTCGCCGCATACACTATTCTCAGAATGACTTGGTTGAGTACTCACCAGTCACAGAAAAGCATCT
TACGGATGGCATGACAGTAAGAGAATTATGCAGTGCTGCCATAACCATGAGTGATAACACTGCGGCCAAC
TTACTTCTGACAACGATCGGAGGACCGAAGGAGCTAACCGCTTTTTTGCACAACATGGGGGATCATGTAA
CTCGCCTTGATCGTTGGGAACCGGAGCTGAATGAAGCCATACCAAACGACGAGCGTGACACCACGATGCC
TGTAGCAATGGCAACAACGTTGCGCAAACTATTAACTGGCGAACTACTTACTCTAGCTTCCCGGCAACAA
TTAATAGACTGGATGGAGGCGGATAAAGTTGCAGGACCACTTCTGCGCTCGGCCCTTCCGGCTGGCTGGT
TTATTGCTGATAAATCTGGAGCCGGTGAGCGTGGGTCTCGCGGTATCATTGCAGCACTGGGGCCAGATGG
TAAGCCCTCCCGTATCGTAGTTATCTACACGACGGGGAGTCAGGCAACTATGGATGAACGAAATAGACAG
ATCGCTGAGATAGGTGCCTCACTGATTAAGCATTGGTAACTGTCAGACCAAGTTTACTCATATATACTTT
AGATTGATTTAAAACTTCATTTTTAATTTAAAAGGATCTAGGTGAAGATCCTTTTTGATAATCTCATGAC
CAAAATCCCTTAACGTGAGTTTTCGTTCCACTGAGCGTCAGACCCCGTAGAAAAGATCAAAGGATCTTCT
TGAGATCCTTTTTTTCTGCGCGTAATCTGCTGCTTGCAAACAAAAAAACCACCGCTACCAGCGGTGGTTT
GTTTGCCGGATCAAGAGCTACCAACTCTTTTTCCGAAGGTAACTGGCTTCAGCAGAGCGCAGATACCAAA
TACTGTCCTTCTAGTGTAGCCGTAGTTAGGCCACCACTTCAAGAACTCTGTAGCACCGCCTACATACCTC
GCTCTGCTAATCCTGTTACCAGTGGCTGCTGCCAGTGGCGATAAGTCGTGTCTTACCGGGTTGGACTCAA
GACGATAGTTACCGGATAAGGCGCAGCGGTCGGGCTGAACGGGGGGTTCGTGCACACAGCCCAGCTTGGA
GCGAACGACCTACACCGAACTGAGATACCTACAGCGTGAGCATTGAGAAAGCGCCACGCTTCCCGAAGGG
AGAAAGGCGGACAGGTATCCGGTAAGCGGCAGGGTCGGAACAGGAGAGCGCACGAGGGAGCTTCCAGGGG
GAAACGCCTGGTATCTTTATAGTCCTGTCGGGTTTCGCCACCTCTGACTTGAGCGTCGATTTTTGTGATG
CTCGTCAGGGGGGCGGAGCCTATGGAAAAACGCCAGCAACGCGGCCTTTTTACGGTTCCTGGCCTTTTGC
TGGCCTTTTGCTCACATGTTCTTTCCTGCGTTATCCCCTGATTCTGTGGATAACCGTATTACCGCCTTTG
AGTGAGCTGATACCGCTCGCCGCAGCCGAACGACCGAGCGCAGCGAGTCAGTGAGCGAGGAAGCGGAAGA
GCGCCCAATACGCAAACCGCCTCTCCCCGCGCGTTGGCCGATTCATTAATGCAGCTGGCACGACAGGTTT
CCCGACTGGAAAGCGGGCAGTGAGCGCAACGCAATTAATGTGAGTTAGCTCACTCATTAGGCACCCCAGG
CTTTACACTTTATGCTTCCGGCTCGTATGTTGTGTGGAATTGTGAGCGGATAACAATTTCACACAGGAAA
CAGCT
Features (pLannotate 1.2.2; 14 found; start..end, strand, type, name):
     18..52      -  misc_feature   MCS (fragment): pUC18/19 multiple cloning site
     50..100     -  CDS            hsp-16.1 (fragment): HSP11_CAEEL - Also known as hsp16-1b. Experimental evidence at transcript level: Swiss-Prot protein existence level 2. From Caenorhabditis elegans.
    541..566     -  misc_feature   MCS (fragment): pUC18/19 multiple cloning site
    619..1479    +  CDS            sg25: sg25 is a basic (constitutively fluorescent) green fluorescent protein published in 1997, derived from Aequorea victoria.
   2100..2252    +  CDS            aex-5 (fragment): AEX5_CAEEL - Also known as kpc-3 From Caenorhabditis elegans.
   2380..2415    +  CDS            rop (fragment): Rop protein, which maintains plasmids at low copy number; rop
   2517..2616    +  misc_feature   bom (fragment): basis of mobility region from pBR322
   2714..2818    +  promoter       AmpR promoter: bla
   2819..3679    +  CDS            AmpR: β-lactamase; bla; confers resistance to ampicillin, carbenicillin, and related antibiotics
   3850..4438    +  rep_origin     ori: high-copy-number ColE1/pMB1/pBR322/pUC origin of replication
   4621..4713    +  CDS            lacI (fragment): lac repressor; lacI; The lac repressor binds to the lac operator to inhibit transcription in E. coli. This inhibition can be relieved by adding lactose or isopropyl-β-D-thiogalactopyranoside (IPTG).
   4726..4747    +  protein_bind   CAP binding site: CAP binding activates transcription in the presence of cAMP. E. coli catabolite activator protein
   4762..4792    +  promoter       lac promoter: promoter for the E. coli lac operon
   4800..4816    +  protein_bind   lac operator: The lac repressor binds to the lac operator to inhibit transcription in E. coli. This inhibition can be relieved by adding lactose or isopropyl-β-D-thiogalactopyranoside (IPTG). lac repressor encoded by lacI
