[The description below was written by a language model from this plasmid's Addgene catalogue record and pLannotate feature annotations shown in this document.]
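Description:
L2684 (miniprep designation pPD99.52) is an empty-backbone worm expression vector of about 4.8 kb from the 1997 Fire Lab Vector Kit, intended for expression in Caenorhabditis elegans. The parental backbone is listed as unknown, but the feature table shows a typical pUC/pBR322-derived framework: a high-copy ColE1/pMB1-type origin of replication, a β-lactamase gene with its own promoter for ampicillin selection in E. coli, and remnants of the lac promoter/operator region, lacI, rop, bom and the pUC18/19 polylinker.

The payload is described in the catalogue through its component list rather than as an insert. It comprises 5' regulatory sequence from the divergently arranged heat-shock genes hsp16-2 and hsp16-41, followed by a synthetic intron (IVSA), an SV40 nuclear localization signal, and a GFP coding region carrying the S65C chromophore substitution. The GFP sequence is divided into segments (gfpN, gfpS65C, gfpC) interrupted by further artificial introns (IVSR, IVSS, IVST, IVSL), a design used in these vectors to improve expression in worms. The annotation is consistent with this: it detects a short fragment matching a C. elegans hsp-16 coding sequence upstream, flanked by polylinker fragments, and a GFP-derived open reading frame spanning the intron-containing region. A short downstream match to the C. elegans gene aex-5 is also called, but the record does not state what 3' element follows the reporter.

Together these parts should give heat-shock-inducible, nuclear-localized GFP expression. The construct would plausibly serve as an inducible reporter or as a scaffold for placing sequences under heat-shock control or fusing them to GFP, although the record itself gives no purpose beyond "empty backbone".
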