Addgene plasmid #1519: L2684
Purpose: (Empty Backbone)
Depositing lab: Andrew Fire. Depositing organization: Carnegie Institution for Science.
Backbone
  Vector backbone: Unknown
  Backbone size (bp): 4843
  Vector type: Worm Expression
Growth in bacteria
  Bacterial resistance: Ampicillin, 100 μg/mL
  Growth temperature: 37°C
  Growth strain: DH5alpha
  Copy number: Unknown
Gene/Insert
  Gene/Insert name: None
  Tag / fusion protein: hsp16-25', hsp16-415', IVSA, SV40NLS, gfpN, IVSR, gfpS65C, IVSS, IVST, gfpC, IVSL
  Cloning method: Restriction Enzyme
Terms and licenses: Academic/Nonprofit Terms; Industry Terms: Not Available to Industry
Depositor comments: See Fire Lab Vector Kit Documentation 1997. Fire Lab Miniprep Number pPD99.52, Ligation number L2684.
How to cite: L2684 was a gift from Andrew Fire (Addgene plasmid # 1519 ; http://n2t.net/addgene:1519 ; RRID:Addgene_1519)
