>Addgene plasmid #1519 | L2684 | addgene partial sequence | sequence record 16659 | 1519_m13reverse
GNGGCTGCGGTCGGCTCTAGAGGATCACCAAAAACGGAACGTTGAGCTGGACGGAAATAGTGGTANAGTG
ACATGATTATAGTTTGAAGATCTCTAATTTCACAATTAGAGCAAATGTTGTTCGGTATTTATTTTCAACG
GTATTTATACTATTTTCCACCTTTTTCTAGAACATTCGAGCTGCTTGTTGCAAAAGGAGGGCGACTCACA
TTCGGTACATGGAAAAGTAGTGTACACAATAAAGAGACCCAGATACATTTTCCGTCTGCGTCTCTTTGCA
CCCACCGGGAGTATTTTCAAACGAATGCATCTAGGACCTTCTAGAACATTCTGTAAGGCTGCAGAATGCG
GGTATATAAGGAAAGCGGGCTCAGAGGAAGCCAACACGCTTTGTTCTAGTGCATCTAAAAAACTTCGAAA
ATCCTCATCGGATCCCCGGGATTGGCCAAAGGACCCAAAGGTATGTTTCGAATGATACTAACATAACATA
GAACATTTTCAGGAGGACCCTTGGCTAGAGGATCCCCGGGTACCGAGCTCAGAAAAAATGACTGCTCCAA
AGAAGAAGCGTAAGGTACCGGTAGAAAAAATGAGTAAAGGAGAAGAACTTTTCACTGGAGTTGTCCCAAT
TCTTGTTGAATTAGATGGTGATGTTAATGGGCACAAATTTTCTGTCAGTGGAGAGGGTGAAGGTGATGCA
ACATACGGAAAACTTACCCTTAAATTTATTTGCACTACTGGAAAACTACCTGTTCCATGGGTAAGTTTAA
ACATATATATACTAACTAACCCTGATTATTTAAATTTTCAGCCAACACTTGTCACTACTTTCTGTTATGG
TGTTCAATGCTTCTCGAGATACCCAGATCATATGAAACGGCATGACTTTTTCAAGAGTGCCNTGCCCGAA
GGTTATGTACAGGAAAAGAACTATATTTTTCAAGATGACGGGAACTACCAGACACGTANGTTTAAACAGT
TCGGTACTAACTAACCATACATATTTAATTTTCNGGTGCTGAAGTCAAGTTTGAAGGTGATNCCCTGTTA
AAAAATCNAGTAAANGNATTGATTTNAAGAAAGGGAACNTCTGGACCANTGGAAACACTATACTCCCCCA
NGATCCTCTGGNNAAACAAAGAGGGATCAAGTGGAGTTAACTGATTTCCACACAACGATAATTNCAACTC
CATNAACCNCTGGNAGGGGTCCTNNNACTTCNAAACCNTGGGNGGCGTTTNNAAACTNCGCCNAATGCTT
AAACAAAAAACNGCCTNNTTACCNGGANNGGGAAAAAANTTANCCGCCCCCCCNCTNGGAAAGGCNCAAA
AAATTAAANN
